>Addgene plasmid #180727 | pMYT074 | addgene full sequence | sequence record 369727 | Addgene NGS Result
AGACGTGTGACTAGTCTCTCTGCAGGGACCAGCATATTCATGTCAGCGAAATCTGCTCGTCAGTGGTGCT
CACACTGACGAATCATGTACAGATCATACCGATGACTGCCTGGCGACTCACAACTAAGCAAGACAGCCGG
AACCAGCGCCGGCGAACACCACTGCATATATGGCATATCACAACAGTCCAGCGGCCGCGATTATCAAAAA
GGATCTTCACCTAGATCCTTTTAAATTAAAAATGAAGTTTTAAATCAATCTAAAGTATATATGAGTAAAC
TTGGTCTGACAGTTACCAATGCTTAATCAGTGAGGCACCTATCTCAGCGATCTGTCTATTTCGTTCATCC
ATAGTTGCCTGACTCCCCGTCGTGTAGATAACTACGATACGGGAGGGCTTACCATCTGGCCCCAGTGCTG
CAATGATACCGCGGGACCCACGCTCACCGGCTCCAGATTTATCAGCAATAAACCAGCCAGCCGGAAGGGC
CGAGCGCAGAAGTGGTCCTGCAACTTTATCCGCCTCCATCCAGTCTATTAATTGTTGCCGGGAAGCTAGA
GTAAGTAGTTCGCCAGTTAATAGTTTGCGCAACGTTGTTGCCATTGCTACAGGCATCGTGGTGTCACGCT
CGTCGTTTGGTATGGCTTCATTCAGCTCCGGTTCCCAACGATCAAGGCGAGTTACATGATCCCCCATGTT
GTGCAAAAAAGCGGTTAGCTCCTTCGGTCCTCCGATCGTTGTCAGAAGTAAGTTGGCCGCAGTGTTATCA
CTCATGGTTATGGCAGCACTGCATAATTCTCTTACTGTCATGCCATCCGTAAGATGCTTTTCTGTGACTG
GTGAGTACTCAACCAAGTCATTCTGAGAATAGTGTATGCGGCGACCGAGTTGCTCTTGCCCGGCGTCAAT
ACGGGATAATACCGCGCCACATAGCAGAACTTTAAAAGTGCTCATCATTGGAAAACGTTCTTCGGGGCGA
AAACTCTCAAGGATCTTACCGCTGTTGAGATCCAGTTCGATGTAACCCACTCGTGCACCCAACTGATCTT
CAGCATCTTTTACTTTCACCAGCGTTTCTGGGTGAGCAAAAACAGGAAGGCAAAATGCCGCAAAAAAGGG
AATAAGGGCGACACGGAAATGTTGAATACTCATACTCTTCCTTTTTCAATATTATTGAAGCATTTATCAG
GGTTATTGTCTCATGAGCGGATACATATTTGAATGTATTTAGAAAAATAAACAAATAGGGGTTCCGCGCA
CATTTCCCCGAAAAGTGCCACCTGTCATGACCAAAATCCCTTAACGTGAGTTTTCGTTCCACTGAGCGTC
AGACCCCGTAGAAAAGATCAAAGGATCTTCTTGAGATCCTTTTTTTCTGCGCGTAATCTGCTGCTTGCAA
ACAAAAAAACCACCGCTACCAGCGGTGGTTTGTTTGCCGGATCAAGAGCTACCAACTCTTTTTCCGAAGG
TAACTGGCTTCAGCAGAGCGCAGATACCAAATACTGTTCTTCTAGTGTAGCCGTAGTTAGGCCACCACTT
CAAGAACTCTGTAGCACCGCCTACATACCTCGCTCTGCTAATCCTGTTACCAGTGGCTGCTGCCAGTGGC
GATAAGTCGTGTCTTACCGGGTTGGACTCAAGACGATAGTTACCGGATAAGGCGCAGCGGTCGGGCTGAA
CGGGGGGTTCGTGCACACAGCCCAGCTTGGAGCGAACGACCTACACCGAACTGAGATACCTACAGCGTGA
GCTATGAGAAAGCGCCACGCTTCCCGAAGGGAGAAAGGCGGACAGGTATCCGGTAAGCGGCAGGGTCGGA
ACAGGAGAGCGCACGAGGGAGCTTCCAGGGGGAAACGCCTGGTATCTTTATAGTCCTGTCGGGTTTCGCC
ACCTCTGACTTGAGCGTCGATTTTTGTGATGCTCGTCAGGGGGGCGGAGCCTATGGAAAAACGCCAGCAA
CGCGGCCTTTTTACGGTTCCTGGCCTTTTGCTGGCCTTTTGCTCACATGTTCTTTCCTGCGTTATCCCCT
GATTCTGTGGATAACCGTGCGGCCGCAGCACACGCTGTCCGCAGGTTGGAGCAATAGACTGATAATCTGG
GATAGTAAGGGAGGCTGACTTTTCGGGTAAACTTCTGTTCGTAACTGTATTCGCCGTTCTCGTGGATTGT
AGGAGTAGAGGACTGCTCGGTGATTCCGCGCACACTTTCTTCCTGCCCAGTGAATTCACACTCTAGAGTT
GCGTCTCAAGGGCGATCCGTTCAGTCTCGTCCAAGGCGGTGGAGATTACCGAGCAGCATG
Features (pLannotate 1.2.2; 3 found; start..end, strand, type, name):
    293..1153    -  CDS            AmpR: β-lactamase; bla; confers resistance to ampicillin, carbenicillin, and related antibiotics
   1154..1258    -  promoter       AmpR promoter: bla
   1361..1949    +  rep_origin     ori: high-copy-number ColE1/pMB1/pBR322/pUC origin of replication
