[The description below was written by a language model from this plasmid's Addgene catalogue record and pLannotate feature annotations shown in this document.]
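Description:
pMYT074 is a small (about 2.3 kb) synthetic biology plasmid that carries a spacer cassette for hierarchical Golden Gate (MoClo) assembly in the yeast toolkit (YTK) and its multiplex extension, the MYT system, both aimed at engineering Saccharomyces cerevisiae. It is built on the pYTK095 backbone and is maintained only in E. coli. The annotated features are limited to bacterial functions: a high-copy ColE1/pUC-type origin of replication and a β-lactamase gene with its native bla promoter, which gives ampicillin selection. No yeast origin, yeast marker or expressed gene is annotated, as expected for a plasmid that serves as an assembly intermediate rather than a vector used directly in yeast.

The payload is the synthetic "9/E Spacer Cassette", a non-coding filler flanked by the ConL9 left connector and the ConRE right (end) connector. In these toolkits, connectors define the order in which cassette-level plasmids are joined into a multigene construct. Each cassette's right connector is matched to the left connector of the next, and the ConRE connector closes the assembly into the destination vector. A spacer cassette takes the place of a real transcription unit. This one can therefore bridge position 9 directly to the end position, so that an assembly with fewer cassettes than the destination vector's full capacity can still be completed. The spacer and connector sequences were not recognised by the automated annotation, so their exact positions and composition are not stated in the record. The cloning sites used to build the plasmid are likewise listed as unknown.
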