Addgene plasmid #180727: pMYT074
Purpose: Spacer cassette with ConL9 and ConRE connectors to be used in the Dueber YTK and Ellis MYT systems
Depositing lab: Tom Ellis. Depositing organization: Imperial College London. Publication: A Multiplex MoClo Toolkit for Extensive and Flexible Engineering of Saccharomyces cerevisiae. Shaw WM, Khalil AS, Ellis T. ACS Synth Biol. 2023 Nov 6. doi: 10.1021/acssynbio.3c00423. PubMed 37930278.
Backbone
  Vector backbone: pYTK095
  Backbone manufacturer: John Dueber
  Vector type: Synthetic Biology
Growth in bacteria
  Bacterial resistance: Ampicillin, 100 μg/mL
  Growth temperature: 37°C
  Growth strain: DH5alpha
  Copy number: High Copy
Gene/Insert
  Gene/Insert name: 9/E Spacer Cassette
  Species: Synthetic
  Cloning method: Restriction Enzyme; 5′ cloning site Unknown (unknown if destroyed)
Terms and licenses: Academic/Nonprofit Terms; Industry Terms: Not Available to Industry
How to cite: pMYT074 was a gift from Tom Ellis (Addgene plasmid # 180727 ; http://n2t.net/addgene:180727 ; RRID:Addgene_180727)
